Addgene plasmid #73711: hFLN29 L175-end/pCMV-14-FLAG
Purpose: Express human TRAFD1 (FLN29) from L175 to end in mammalian cells
Depositing lab: Paul Odgren. Depositing organization: University of Massachusetts, Worcester. Publication: TRAFD1 (FLN29) Interacts with Plekhm1 and Regulates Osteoclast Acidification and Resorption. Witwicka H, Jia H, Kutikov A, Reyes-Gutierrez P, Li X, Odgren PR. PLoS One. 2015 May 19;10(5):e0127537. doi: 10.1371/journal.pone.0127537. eCollection 2015. PubMed 25992615.
Backbone
  Vector backbone: pCMV-14-3xFlag
  Backbone manufacturer: Sigma Aldrich
  Backbone size w/o insert (bp): 6270
  Total vector size (bp): 7497
  Vector type: Mammalian Expression
Growth in bacteria
  Bacterial resistance: Ampicillin, 100 μg/mL
  Growth temperature: 37°C
  Growth strain: DH5alpha
  Copy number: High Copy
Gene/Insert
  Gene/Insert name: TRAFD1 (alt name: FLN29)
  Species: H. sapiens (human)
  Insert size (bp): 1234
  Mutation: deletion of first 174 aa from full lenght TRAFD1
  Entrez Gene: TRAFD1 (a.k.a. FLN29)
  Tag / fusion protein: 3xFlag (C terminal on insert)
  Cloning method: Restriction Enzyme; 5′ cloning site EcoRV (unknown if destroyed); 3′ cloning site Not1 (unknown if destroyed)
  Sequencing primers: 5′ CMV fwd primer
Terms and licenses: Academic/Nonprofit Terms; Industry Terms: Not Available to Industry
How to cite: hFLN29 L175-end/pCMV-14-FLAG was a gift from Paul Odgren (Addgene plasmid # 73711 ; http://n2t.net/addgene:73711 ; RRID:Addgene_73711)
