[The description below was written by a language model from this plasmid's Addgene catalogue record.]
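Description:
hFLN29 L175-end/pCMV-14-FLAG is a mammalian expression plasmid built on the commercial pCMV-14-3xFlag backbone (about 6.3 kb without insert; about 7.5 kb in total). It is propagated in E. coli as a high-copy plasmid under ampicillin selection. The record does not list a promoter explicitly, but the backbone name and the use of a CMV forward sequencing primer indicate that the insert sits downstream of the cytomegalovirus immediate-early promoter, which drives strong constitutive transcription in most mammalian cell lines. No feature table accompanies the entry, so other backbone elements, such as the polyadenylation signal, the origin of replication, or any mammalian selection marker, are not documented here.

The payload is an N-terminally truncated form of human TRAFD1, also known as FLN29. The first 174 amino acids of the full-length protein are deleted, so the roughly 1.2 kb insert encodes the region from leucine 175 to the natural C-terminus. It was cloned by restriction digestion between EcoRV and NotI sites, and whether these sites survived is not recorded. The fragment is fused in frame to a C-terminal 3xFLAG epitope supplied by the vector, which allows sensitive detection and immunoprecipitation with anti-FLAG antibodies.

The stated purpose is expression of this TRAFD1 fragment in mammalian cells. The associated study concerns the interaction of TRAFD1 with Plekhm1 and its role in osteoclast acidification and bone resorption. A deletion construct like this would suit domain mapping, for example testing which part of TRAFD1 is needed for binding to partner proteins, though the record does not state this specific use.
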