>Addgene plasmid #73711 | hFLN29 L175-end/pCMV-14-FLAG | depositor partial sequence | sequence record 136920 | cloned Trafd1 sequence
CTGGACCCACCCATGAGGCTGCCGCGAAGGCCCCTGAGAGCCTTTGAATCAGATGTTTTCCACAATAGAA
CTACCAACCAAAGGAACATTACAGCCCAGGTTTCAATTCAGAATAATCTGTTTGAAGAACAAGAGAGGCA
GGAAAGGAATAGAGGCCAACAGCCCCCCAAAGAGGGTGGTGAAGAGAGTGCAAACTTGGACTTCATGTTG
GCCCTAAGTCTGCAAAATGAAGGCCAAGCCTCCAGTGTGGCAGAGCAGGACTTCTGGAGGGCCGTATGTG
AGGCCGACCAGTCTCATGGCGGTCCCAGGTCTCTCAGTGACATAAAGGGTGCAGCTGACGAGATCATGTT
GCCTTGTGAATTTTGTGAGGAGCTCTACCCAGAGGAACTGCTGATTGACCATCAGACAAGCTGTAACCCT
TCACGTGCCTTACCTTCACTCAATACTGGCAGCTCTTCCCCCAGAGGGGTGGAGGAACCTGATGTCATCT
TCCAGAACTTCTTGCAACAGGCTGCAAGTAACCAGTTAGACTCTTTGATGGGCCTGAGCAATTCACACCC
TGTGGAGGAGAGCATCATTATCCCATGTGAATTCTGTGGGGTACAGCTGGAAGAGGAGGTGCTGTTCCAT
CACCAGGACCAGTGTGACCAACGCCCAGCCACTGCAACCAACCATGTGACAGAGGGGATTCCTAGACTGG
ATTCCCAGCCTCAAGAGACCTCACCAGAGCTGCCCAGGAGGCGTGTCAGACACCAGGGAGACCTGTCTTC
TGGTTACCTGGATGATACTAAGCAGGAAACAGCTAATGGGCCCACCTCCTGTCTGCCTCCCAGCCGACCC
ATTAACAATATGACAGCTACCTATAACCAGCTATCGAGATCAACATCAGGCCCCAGACCTGGGTGCCAGC
CCAGCTCTCCTTGTGTGCCGAAGCTCAGCAACTCAGACAGCCAGGACATCCAGGGGCGGAATCGAGACAG
CCAGAATGGGGCCATAGCCCCTGGGCACGTTTCAGTGATTCGCCCTCCTCAAAATCTCTACCCAGAAAAC
ATTGTGCCCTCTTTCTCCCCTGGGCCTTCAGGGAGATACGGAGCTAGTGGTAGGAGTGAAGGTGGCAGGA
ATTCCCGGGTCACCCCTGCAGCTGCCAACTACCGCAGCAGAACTGCAAAGGCAAAGCCTTCCAAGCAACA
GGGAGCTGGGGATGCAGAAGAGGAAGAGGAGGAGTAA
