>Addgene plasmid #73711 | hFLN29 L175-end/pCMV-14-FLAG | addgene partial sequence | sequence record 140143 | CMV-F 5'-CGCAAATGGGCGGTAGGCGTG-3'
TGAACCGTCAGAATTAAGCTTGCGGCCGCATGCTGGACCCACCCATGAGGCTGCCGCGAAGGCCCCTGAG
AGCCTTTGAATCAGATGTTTTCCACAATAGAACTACCAACCAAAGGAACATTACAGCCCAGGTTTCAATT
CAGAATAATCTGTTTGAAGAACAAGAGAGGCAGGAAAGGAATAGAGGCCAACAGCCCCCCAAAGAGGGTG
GTGAAGAGAGTGCAAACTTGGACTTCATGTTGGCCCTAAGTCTGCAAAATGAAGGCCAAGCCTCCAGTGT
GGCAGAGCAGGACTTCTGGAGGGCCGTATGTGAGGCCGACCAGTCTCATGGCGGTCCCAGGTCTCTCAGT
GACATAAAGGGTGCAGCTGACGAGATCATGTTGCCTTGTGAATTTTGTGAGGAGCTCTACCCAGAGGAAC
TGCTGATTGACCATCAGACAAGCTGTAACCCTTCACGTGCCTTACCTTCACTCAATACTGGCAGCTCTTC
CCCCAGAGGGGTGGAGGAACCTGATGTCATCTTCCAGAACTTCTTGCAACAGGCTGCAAGTAACCAGTTA
GACTCTTTGATGGGCCTGAGCAATTCACACCCTGTGGAGGAGAGCATCATTATCCCATGTGAATTCTGTG
GGGTACAGCTGGAAGAGGAGGTGCTGTTCCATCACCAGGACCAGTGTGACCAACGCCCAGCCACTGCAAC
CAACCATGTGACAGAGGGGATTCCTAGACTGGATTCCCAGCCTCAAGAGACCTCACCAGAGCTGCCCAGG
AGGCGTGTCAGACACCAGGGAGACCTGTCTTCTGGTTACCTGGATGATACTAAGCAGGAAACAGCTAATG
GGCCCACCTCCTGTCTGCCTCCCAGCCGACCCATTAACAATATGACAGCTACCTATAACCAGCTATCGAG
ATCAACATCAGGCCCCAGACCTGGGTGCCAGCCC
