>Addgene plasmid #73711 | hFLN29 L175-end/pCMV-14-FLAG | addgene partial sequence | sequence record 140144 | pNUT-R 5'-GTGGCAACTTCCAGGGCC-3'
TCACTACTTGTCATCGTCATCCTTGTAGTCGATGTCATGATCTTTATAATCACCGTCATGGTCTTTGTAG
TCAGCCCGGGATCCCTCCTCCTCTTCCTCTTCTGCATCCCCAGCTCCCTGTTGCTTGGAAGGCTTTGCCT
TTGCAGTTCTGCTGCGGTAGTTGGCAGCTGCAGGGGTGACCCGGGAATTCCTGCCACCTTCACTCCTACC
ACTAGCTCCGTATCTCCCTGAAGGCCCAGGGGAGAAAGAGGGCACAATGTTTTCTGGGTAGAGATTTTGA
GGAGGGCGAATCACTGAAACGTGCCCAGGGGCTATGGCCCCATTCTGGCTGTCTCGATTCCGCCCCTGGA
TGTCCTGGCTGTCTGAGTTGCTGAGCTTCGGCACACAAGGAGAGCTGGGCTGGCACCCAGGTCTGGGGCC
TGATGTTGATCTCGATAGCTGGTTATAGGTAGCTGTCATATTGTTAATGGGTCGGCTGGGAGGCAGACAG
GAGGTGGGCCCATTAGCTGTTTCCTGCTTAGTATCATCCAGGTAACCAGAAGACAGGTCTCCCTGGTGTC
TGACACGCCTCCTGGGCAGCTCTGGTGAGGTCTCTTGAGGCTGGGAATCCAGTCTAGGAATCCCCTCTGT
CACATGGTTGGTTGCAGTGGCTGGGCGTTGGTCACACTGGTCCTGGTGATGGAACAGCACCTCCTCTTCC
AGCTGTACCCCACAGAATTCACATGGGATAATGATGCTCTCCTCCACAGGGTGTGAATTGCTCAGGCCCA
TCAAAGAGTCTAACTGGTTACTTGCAGCCTGTTGCAAGAAGTTCTGGAAGATGACATCAGGTTCCTCCAC
CCCTCTGGGGGAAGAGCTGCCAGTATTGAGTGAAGGTAAGGCACGTGAA
